Addgene plasmid #52392: pME18S-8296B
Purpose: Aedes aegypti NPY-like receptor AAEL008296B (NPYLR7B) full-length clone in mammalian expression vector
Depositing lab: Leslie Vosshall. Depositing organization: Rockefeller University. Publication: Functional and genetic characterization of neuropeptide Y-like receptors in Aedes aegypti. Liesch J, Bellani LL, Vosshall LB. PLoS Negl Trop Dis. 2013 Oct 10;7(10):e2486. doi: 10.1371/journal.pntd.0002486. eCollection 2013. PubMed 24130914.
Backbone
  Vector backbone: pME18S
  Backbone size w/o insert (bp): 2986
  Total vector size (bp): 4152
  Vector type: Mammalian Expression
Growth in bacteria
  Bacterial resistance: Ampicillin, 100 μg/mL
  Growth temperature: 37°C
  Growth strain: Top10
  Copy number: Unknown
Gene/Insert
  Gene/Insert name: NPYLR7B (alt name: AAEL008296B)
  Species: Aedes aegypti
  Insert size (bp): 1164
  GenBank ID: KC439538.1
Terms and licenses: Academic/Nonprofit Terms; Industry Terms: Not Available to Industry
How to cite: pME18S-8296B was a gift from Leslie Vosshall (Addgene plasmid # 52392 ; http://n2t.net/addgene:52392 ; RRID:Addgene_52392)
