[The description below was written by a language model from this plasmid's Addgene catalogue record and pLannotate feature annotations shown in this document.]
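Description:
pME18S-8296B is a 4,152 bp mammalian expression plasmid built on the pME18S backbone and carrying a full-length clone of the Aedes aegypti neuropeptide Y-like receptor NPYLR7B (also designated AAEL008296B), an insert of about 1.16 kb. In bacteria it is maintained through a high-copy ColE1/pUC-type origin of replication and selected with ampicillin via a β-lactamase (AmpR) gene driven by its native bla promoter. The record lists no mammalian selection marker, which fits use by transient transfection.

The expression cassette is driven by the SRα promoter, a strong hybrid element that combines the SV40 early promoter with part of the long terminal repeat of human T-lymphotropic virus 1. A modified SV40 intron with splice donor and acceptor sites follows the promoter and typically improves processing and accumulation of the transcript. The receptor coding sequence comes next, and an SV40 polyadenylation signal terminates the message. The automated annotation labels the coding region as a fragment of the Drosophila melanogaster RYamide receptor (RYa-R, also known as NepYr). This label reflects similarity to a related fly protein in the annotation database rather than the identity of the insert, which the catalogue record gives as the mosquito NPYLR7B. No epitope tags or reporters are annotated.

The construct belongs to a set made for the functional and genetic characterization of NPY-like receptors in Aedes aegypti. Its design suits heterologous expression of the mosquito receptor in cultured mammalian cells, for example to study the receptor's function outside the insect, although the record does not specify particular assays or cell lines.
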