Features (pLannotate 1.2.2; 7 found; start..end, strand, type, name):
     18..632     +  promoter       SRα promoter: hybrid promoter consisting of the SV40 early promoter plus part of the long terminal repeat of human T-lymphotrophic virus 1
    662..755     +  intron         SV40 intron: modified SV40 intron with splice donor and acceptor sites
    761..1825    +  CDS            RYa-R (fragment): RYAR_DROME - Also known as NepYr From Drosophila melanogaster (Fruit fly).
   2057..2191    +  polyA_signal   SV40 poly(A) signal: SV40 polyadenylation signal
   2401..2989    -  rep_origin     ori: high-copy-number ColE1/pMB1/pBR322/pUC origin of replication
   3160..4020    -  CDS            AmpR: β-lactamase; bla; confers resistance to ampicillin, carbenicillin, and related antibiotics
   4021..4125    -  promoter       AmpR promoter: bla
>Addgene plasmid #52392 | pME18S-8296B | depositor full sequence | sequence record 81141 | pME18S-8296B sequence 4152 bps
AAGCTTGGCTGTGGAATGTGTGTCAGTTAGGGTGTGGAAAGTCCCCAGGCTCCCCAGCAGGCAGAAGTAT
GCAAAGCATGCATCTCAATTAGTCAGCAACCAGGTGTGGAAAGTCCCCAGGCTCCCCAGCAGGCAGAAGT
ATGCAAAGCATGCATCTCAATTAGTCAGCAACCATAGTCCCGCCCCTAACTCCGCCCATCCCGCCCCTAA
CTCCGCCCAGTTCCGCCCATTCTCCGCCCCATGGCTGACTAATTTTTTTTATTTATGCAGAGGCCGAGGC
CGCCTCGGCCTCTGAGCTATTCCAGAAGTAGTGAGGAGGCTTTTTTGGAGGCCTAGGCTTTTGCAAAAAG
CTCCTCCGATCGAGGGGCTCGCATCTCTCCTTCACGCGCCCGCCGCCCTACCTGAGGCCGCCATCCACGC
CGGTTGAGTCGCGTTCTGCCGCCTCCCGCCTGTGGTGCCTCCTGAACTGCGTCCGCCGTCTAGGTAAGTT
TAAAGCTCAGGTCGAGACCGGGCCTTTGTCCGGCGCTCCCTTGGAGCCTACCTAGACTCAGCCGGCTCTC
CACGCTTTGCCTGACCCTGCTTGCTCAACTCTACGTCTTTGTTTCGTTTTCTGTTCTGCGCCGTTACAGA
TCCAAGCTCTGAAAAACCAGAAAGTTAACTGGTAAGTTTAGTCTTTTTGTCTTTTATTTCAGGTCCCGGA
TCCGGTGGTGCAAATCAAAGAACTGCTCCTCAGTGGATGTTGCCTTTACTTCTAGGCCTGTACGGAAGTG
TTACTTCTGCTCTAAAAGCTGCGGAATTCCTCGAGGCGATGAACTTCACTGCCGAGTTCTTCCCGGAAAA
CGGGACTCAACCATCCGAGGTCAACGCAACAACCTTCGACTGCGACAGTTCGTCCTACATCCCGCAAGGA
ATCGCCTCGCTCCGCTTCCAGATCCTGATCTACCTGGCGTACAGCGCGATCTTCCTGACCTCGATCGTCG
GAAACGTGGCCGTATTCCTCGTGGTCCACTTGCTACCCCGCATGAACACCGTCACCAACCTCTTCATCGC
GAACCTCGCCCTCGGCGACATGCTGATGACCATCTTCTGCATCCCGTTCTCGTTCGTGTCGATCTTCGTC
CTGCAGTACTGGCCCTTCGGCGCGATCATCTGCCGCATCGTTAACTACTCCCAGGCCATCTCGGTGCTGG
TCAGTGCCTACACCATGATCGCGATCAGTGCCGATCGCTACCTGGCAATCATGTGGCCCCTCAAACCCCG
GGTCACCAAACGACTCGCTCGGATCCTCATCTTTCTCGTTTGGACTGGTGCCCTCGCAACCGCTGCGCCC
ATCCCCGTCTTCTCCACCCTGATCCAACCGACCGAATTCTACGATCACTGCGATCTCTCGATCTGCACCG
AGGTGTGGCCCGACGACCACTCCGATCACGGCTACTCCCTAACCCTGATGACCCTCCAATTCCTCGCCCC
GTTGATCGTCCTCATCACCACCTACGTCCAGATCGCCTGCAAAGTCTGGGCCAAGACCCCTCCGGGCGAA
TCCGTCAAACAGCGCGATCAACGCATCCTCCAGTCCAAGCGTAAGATGATCAAGATGATGATCACCGTGG
TGGCGGTCTTCACGATCTGCTGGCTGCCGTTCAACATCTTCATGCTGGTTCCGCTGGACCCCGACTGGCG
TCCGCTGCCCTACCTGTGGTTCCTGTTCCACTGGCTGGCGATGTCGCACAGCTGCTACAATCCGATCATC
TACTGCTACATGAACGAGAAGTTCCGACAGGGGTTCCAGCGGCTGGTGGAGATGATCGGGCGCCGGTGTT
GCTGCTGGATGGGCGCGACGCGGCGGAAGAGTGATGCCAGTACCAATACGGAGATGCTGCAGTTGTTCCC
GAGCACGACGCTGATGACCACGGTGGCCAGTGGCGTTGGGAGTGCTGCGGGAAGTCGCGAGTGGTGCCGG
AAGGGGTTGTAGGCGGCCGCTAGACTAGTCTAGAGAAAAAACCTCCCACACCTCCCCCTGAACCTGAAAC
ATAAAATGAATGCAATTGTTGTTGTTAACTTGTTTATTGCAGCTTATAATGGTTACAAATAAAGCAATAG
CATCACAAATTTCACAAATAAAGCATTTTTTTCACTGCATTCTAGTTGTGGTTTGTCCAAACTCATCAAT
GTATCTTATCATGTCTGGATCCCCGGGTACCGAGCTCGAATTAATTCCTCTTCCGCTTCCTCGCTCACTG
ACTCGCTGCGCTCGGTCGTTCGGCTGCGGCGAGCGGTATCAGCTCACTCAAAGGCGGTAATACGGTTATC
CACAGAATCAGGGGATAACGCAGGAAAGAACATGTGAGCAAAAGGCCAGCAAAAGGCCAGGAACCGTAAA
AAGGCCGCGTTGCTGGCGTTTTTCCATAGGCTCCGCCCCCCTGACGAGCATCACAAAAATCGACGCTCAA
GTCAGAGGTGGCGAAACCCGACAGGACTATAAAGATACCAGGCGTTTCCCCCTGGAAGCTCCCTCGTGCG
CTCTCCTGTTCCGACCCTGCCGCTTACCGGATACCTGTCCGCCTTTCTCCCTTCGGGAAGCGTGGCGCTT
TCTCAATGCTCACGCTGTAGGTATCTCAGTTCGGTGTAGGTCGTTCGCTCCAAGCTGGGCTGTGTGCACG
AACCCCCCGTTCAGCCCGACCGCTGCGCCTTATCCGGTAACTATCGTCTTGAGTCCAACCCGGTAAGACA
CGACTTATCGCCACTGGCAGCAGCCACTGGTAACAGGATTAGCAGAGCGAGGTATGTAGGCGGTGCTACA
GAGTTCTTGAAGTGGTGGCCTAACTACGGCTACACTAGAAGGACAGTATTTGGTATCTGCGCTCTGCTGA
AGCCAGTTACCTTCGGAAAAAGAGTTGGTAGCTCTTGATCCGGCAAACAAACCACCGCTGGTAGCGGTGG
TTTTTTTGTTTGCAAGCAGCAGATTACGCGCAGAAAAAAAGGATCTCAAGAAGATCCTTTGATCTTTTCT
ACGGGGTCTGACGCTCAGTGGAACGAAAACTCACGTTAAGGGATTTTGGTCATGAGATTATCAAAAAGGA
TCTTCACCTAGATCCTTTTAAATTAAAAATGAAGTTTTAAATCAATCTAAAGTATATATGAGTAAACTTG
GTCTGACAGTTACCAATGCTTAATCAGTGAGGCACCTATCTCAGCGATCTGTCTATTTCGTTCATCCATA
GTTGCCTGACTCCCCGTCGTGTAGATAACTACGATACGGGAGGGCTTACCATCTGGCCCCAGTGCTGCAA
TGATACCGCGAGACCCACGCTCACCGGCTCCAGATTTATCAGCAATAAACCAGCCAGCCGGAAGGGCCGA
GCGCAGAAGTGGTCCTGCAACTTTATCCGCCTCCATCCAGTCTATTAATTGTTGCCGGGAAGCTAGAGTA
AGTAGTTCGCCAGTTAATAGTTTGCGCAACGTTGTTGCCATTGCTACAGGCATCGTGGTGTCACGCTCGT
CGTTTGGTATGGCTTCATTCAGCTCCGGTTCCCAACGATCAAGGCGAGTTACATGATCCCCCATGTTGTG
CAAAAAAGCGGTTAGCTCCTTCGGTCCTCCGATCGTTGTCAGAAGTAAGTTGGCCGCAGTGTTATCACTC
ATGGTTATGGCAGCACTGCATAATTCTCTTACTGTCATGCCATCCGTAAGATGCTTTTCTGTGACTGGTG
AGTACTCAACCAAGTCATTCTGAGAATAGTGTATGCGGCGACCGAGTTGCTCTTGCCCGGCGTCAATACG
GGATAATACCGCGCCACATAGCAGAACTTTAAAAGTGCTCATCATTGGAAAACGTTCTTCGGGGCGAAAA
CTCTCAAGGATCTTACCGCTGTTGAGATCCAGTTCGATGTAACCCACTCGTGCACCCAACTGATCTTCAG
CATCTTTTACTTTCACCAGCGTTTCTGGGTGAGCAAAAACAGGAAGGCAAAATGCCGCAAAAAAGGGAAT
AAGGGCGACACGGAAATGTTGAATACTCATACTCTTCCTTTTTCAATATTATTGAAGCATTTATCAGGGT
TATTGTCTCATGAGCGGATACATATTTGAATGTATTTAGAAAAATAAACAAATAGGGGTTCCGCGCACAT
TTCCCCGAAAAGTGCCACCTGC
