>Addgene plasmid #52392 | pME18S-8296B | addgene partial sequence | sequence record 82508 | SV40pA-R 5'-GAAATTTGTGATGCTATTGC-3'
TTATAAGCTGCAATAAACAAGTTAACAACAACAATTGCATTCATTTTATGTTTCAGGTTCAGGGGGAGGT
GTGGGAGGTTTTTTCTCTAGACTAGTCTAGCGGCCGCCTACAACCCCTTCCGGCACCACTCGCGACTTCC
CGCAGCACTCCCAACGCCACTGGCCACCGTGGTCATCAGCGTCGTGCTCGGGAACAACTGCAGCATCTCC
GTATTGGTACTGGCATCACTCTTCCGCCGCGTCGCGCCCATCCAGCAGCAACACCGGCGCCCGATCATCT
CCACCAGCCGCTGGAACCCCTGTCGGAACTTCTCGTTCATGTAGCAGTAGATGATCGGATTGTAGCAGCT
GTGCGACATCGCCAGCCAGTGGAACAGGAACCACAGGTAGGGCAGCGGACGCCAGTCGGGGTCCAGCGGA
ACCAGCATGAAGATGTTGAACGGCAGCCAGCAGATCGTGAAGACCGCCACCACGGTGATCATCATCTTGA
TCATCTTACGCTTGGACTGGAGGATGCGTTGATCGCGCTGTTTGACGGATTCGCCCGGAGGGGTCTTGGC
CCAGACTTTGCAGGCGATCTGGACGTAGGTGGTGATGAGGACGATCAACGGGGCGAGGAATTGGAGGGTC
ATCAGGGTTAGGGAGTAGCCGTGATCGGAGTGGTCGTCGGGCCACACCTCGGTGCAGATCGAGAGATCGC
AGTGATCGTAGAATTCGGTCGGTTGGATCAGGGTGGAGAAGACGGGGATGGGCGCAGCGGTTGCGAGGGC
ACCAGTCCAAACGAGAAAGATGAGGATCCGAGCGAGTCGTTTGGTGACCCGGGGTTTGAGGGGCCACATG
ATTGCCAGGTAGCGATCGGCACTGATCGCGATCATGGTGTAGGCACTGACCAGCACCGAGATGGCCTGGG
AGTAGTTAACGATGCGGCAGATGATCGCGCCGAAGGGCCAGTACTGCAGGACGAAGATCGACACGAACGA
GAACGGGATGCAGAAGATGGTCATCAGCATGTCGCCGAGGGCGAGGTTCGCGATGAAGAGGTTGGTGACG
G
