>Addgene plasmid #52392 | pME18S-8296B | addgene partial sequence | sequence record 82511 | pcDL-F 5'-GTTGCCTTTACTTCTAGGCCT-3'
GCTCTAAAAGCTGCGGAATTCCGGAATTTCCTCGAGGCGATGAACTTCACTGCCGAGTTCTTCCCGGAAA
ACGGGACTCAACCATCCGAGGTCAACGCAACAACCTTCGACTGCGACAGTTCGTCCTACATCCCGCAAGG
AATCGCCTCGCTCCGCTTCCAGATCCTGATCTACCTGGCGTACAGCGCGATCTTCCTGACCTCGATCGTC
GGAAACGTGGCCGTATTCCTCGTGGTCCACTTGCTACCCCGCATGAACACCGTCACCAACCTCTTCATCG
CGAACCTCGCCCTCGGCGACATGCTGATGACCATCTTCTGCATCCCGTTCTCGTTCGTGTCGATCTTCGT
CCTGCAGTACTGGCCCTTCGGCGCGATCATCTGCCGCATCGTTAACTACTCCCAGGCCATCTCGGTGCTG
GTCAGTGCCTACACCATGATCGCGATCAGTGCCGATCGCTACCTGGCAATCATGTGGCCCCTCAAACCCC
GGGTCACCAAACGACTCGCTCGGATCCTCATCTTTCTCGTTTGGACTGGTGCCCTCGCAACCGCTGCGCC
CATCCCCGTCTTCTCCACCCTGATCCAACCGACCGAATTCTACGATCACTGCGATCTCTCGATCTGCACC
GAGGTGTGGCCCGACGACCACTCCGATCACGGCTACTCCCTAACCCTGATGACCCTCCAATTCCTCGCCC
CGTTGATCGTCCTCATCACCACCTACGTCCAGATCGCCTGCAAAGTCTGGGCCAAGACCCCTCCGGGCGA
ATCCGTCAAACAGCGCGATCA
